Addgene plasmid #112228: gfp-Arkadia/RNF111
Purpose: Expresses GFP-tagged Arkadia in mammalian cells
Depositing lab: Vasso Episkopou. Depositing organization: Imperial College London. Publication: Arkadia enhances Nodal/TGF-beta signaling by coupling phospho-Smad2/3 activity and turnover. Mavrakis KJ, Andrew RL, Lee KL, Petropoulou C, Dixon JE, Navaratnam N, Norris DP, Episkopou V. PLoS Biol. 2007 Mar;5(3):e67. doi: 10.1371/journal.pbio.0050067. PubMed 17341133.
Backbone
  Vector backbone: pTriEx2-hygro
  Backbone manufacturer: Novagen
  Vector type: Mammalian Expression
Growth in bacteria
  Bacterial resistance: Ampicillin, 100 μg/mL
  Growth temperature: 37°C
  Growth strain: DH5alpha
  Copy number: High Copy
Gene/Insert
  Gene/Insert name: (Arkadia)Rnf111 (alt names: Arkadia; Rnf111)
  Species: M. musculus (mouse)
  Entrez Gene: Rnf111 (a.k.a. ARK, Arkadia)
  Tag / fusion protein: GFP (N terminal on insert)
  Cloning method: Restriction Enzyme; 5′ cloning site SmaI (unknown if destroyed); 3′ cloning site XhoI (unknown if destroyed)
  Sequencing primers: 5′ pCAG-F
Resource information
  A portion of this plasmid was derived from a plasmid made by: Arkadia gene originated from Episkopou et al 2001; DOI: 10.1038/35071095
Terms and licenses: Academic/Nonprofit Terms; Industry Terms: Not Available to Industry
Depositor comments: The GFP tagged Arkadia constructs were generated by eliminating the first 9 aa of Arkadia and fusing in frame to GFP Sequences and cloned into SmaI/XhoI of the pTriEx2-hygro (Novagen, http://www.novagen.com) vector.
How to cite: gfp-Arkadia/RNF111 was a gift from Vasso Episkopou (Addgene plasmid # 112228 ; http://n2t.net/addgene:112228 ; RRID:Addgene_112228)
