[The description below was written by a language model from this plasmid's Addgene catalogue record and the feature table of its GenBank file.]
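Description:
gfp-Arkadia/RNF111 is a 10.8 kb mammalian expression plasmid built on the Novagen pTriEx2-hygro backbone. It carries mouse Rnf111 (Arkadia) fused at its N terminus to EGFP. According to the depositor, the first nine amino acids of Arkadia were removed, the remainder was joined in frame to GFP, and the fusion was cloned between the SmaI and XhoI sites. The plasmid is propagated in E. coli through a high-copy ColE1/pUC-type origin and selected with ampicillin via the bla gene.

The backbone is a triple-host design, and the feature table reflects this. A CMV enhancer with CAG-type chimeric intron sequences drives expression in mammalian cells. A T7 promoter with a lac operator and a downstream T7 terminator allows inducible bacterial expression. A baculovirus p10 promoter, flanked by the lef2/ORF603 and ORF1629 recombination regions, allows transfer into a baculovirus genome for insect cell expression. The vector's 6xHis and S-tag coding sequences lie upstream of a Kozak consensus that precedes EGFP, and an 8xHis tag is annotated just after the insert region. The record does not say whether any of these tags are translated as part of the fusion. The Arkadia coding region itself is not annotated, but it presumably occupies the interval between EGFP and that 8xHis tag; a short histidine run is flagged within this interval.

Downstream, an EMCV IRES links a hygromycin resistance gene to the same transcript, which ends at a rabbit beta-globin polyadenylation signal, so hygromycin selection can enrich for cells expressing the fusion. A single loxP site is also present. The stated purpose is expression of GFP-tagged Arkadia in mammalian cells, and the associated work concerns Arkadia's role in Nodal/TGF-beta signalling through phospho-Smad2/3.
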