LOCUS       Exported 10840 bp ds-DNA circular SYN 12-MAY-2021
DEFINITION  Expresses GFP-tagged Arkadia in mammalian cells.
ACCESSION   .
VERSION     .
KEYWORDS    gfp-Arkadia/RNF111
SOURCE      synthetic DNA construct
  ORGANISM  synthetic DNA construct
REFERENCE   1 (bases 1 to 10840)
  AUTHORS   Mavrakis KJ, Andrew RL, Lee KL, Petropoulou C, Dixon JE, Navaratnam
            N, Norris DP, Episkopou V
  TITLE     Arkadia enhances Nodal/TGF-beta signaling by coupling
            phospho-Smad2/3 activity and turnover.
  JOURNAL   PLoS Biol. 2007 Mar;5(3):e67. doi: 10.1371/journal.pbio.0050067.
  PUBMED    17341133
REFERENCE   2 (bases 1 to 10840)
  AUTHORS   .
  TITLE     Direct Submission
  JOURNAL   Exported May 12, 2021 from SnapGene Server 1.1.58
            http://www.snapgene.com
FEATURES             Location/Qualifiers
     source          1..10840
                     /organism="synthetic DNA construct"
                     /mol_type="other DNA"
     misc_recomb     1..828
                     /label=baculovirus recombination region (lef2/ORF603)
                     /note="contains ORF603 and part of lef2"
     CDS             1..125
                     /codon_start=3
                     /product="baculovirus late expression factor 2"
                     /label=lef2
                     /translation="HLLIKSQDVYKPPNCQKMKTVDKLCPFAGNCKGLNPICNY"
     CDS             complement(163..768)
                     /codon_start=1
                     /product="baculovirus ORF603 protein"
                     /label=ORF603
                     /translation="MAVIFNNKQLLADNSIEKGGELFLFNGSYNILESYVNPVLLKNGV
                     IELEEAAYYAGNILYKTDDPKFIDYINLIIKATHSEELPENSTVVNYRKTMRSGTIHPI
                     KKDIYIYDNKKFTLYDRYIYGYDNNYVNFYEEKNEKEKEYEEEDDKASSLCENKIILSQ
                     INCESFENDFKYYLSDYNYAFSIIDNTTNVLVAFGLYR"
     enhancer        960..1263
                     /label=CMV enhancer
                     /note="human cytomegalovirus immediate early enhancer"
     primer_bind     1916..1938
                     /label=pCAGGS-5
                     /note="Chimeric intron in CAG promoter, forward primer"
     primer_bind     2000..2019
                     /label=pCAG-F
                     /note="Rabbit beta-globin intron, for pCAG plasmids,
                     forward primer"
     primer_bind     2061..2080
                     /label=T7
                     /note="T7 promoter, forward primer"
     promoter        2061..2079
                     /label=T7 promoter
                     /note="promoter for bacteriophage T7 RNA polymerase"
     protein_bind    2080..2104
                     /label=lac operator
                     /bound_moiety="lac repressor encoded by lacI"
                     /note="The lac repressor binds to the lac operator to
                     inhibit transcription in E. coli. This inhibition can be
                     relieved by adding lactose or
                     isopropyl-beta-D-thiogalactopyranoside (IPTG)."
     promoter        2120..2229
                     /label=p10 promoter
                     /note="baculovirus promoter for expression in insect cells"
     CDS             2250..2267
                     /codon_start=1
                     /product="6xHis affinity tag"
                     /label=6xHis
                     /translation="HHHHHH"
     CDS             2277..2321
                     /codon_start=1
                     /product="affinity and epitope tag derived from pancreatic
                     ribonuclease A"
                     /label=S-Tag
                     /translation="KETAAAKFERQHMDS"
     regulatory      2349..2358
                     /regulatory_class="other"
                     /note="vertebrate consensus sequence for strong initiation
                     of translation (Kozak, 1987)"
     CDS             2355..3071
                     /codon_start=1
                     /product="enhanced GFP"
                     /label=EGFP
                     /translation="MVSKGEELFTGVVPILVELDGDVNGHKFSVSGEGEGDATYGKLTL
                     KFICTTGKLPVPWPTLVTTLTYGVQCFSRYPDHMKQHDFFKSAMPEGYVQERTIFFKDD
                     GNYKTRAEVKFEGDTLVNRIELKGIDFKEDGNILGHKLEYNYNSHNVYIMADKQKNGIK
                     VNFKIRHNIEDGSVQLADHYQQNTPIGDGPVLLPDNHYLSTQSALSKDPNEKRDHMVLL
                     EFVTAAGITLGMDELYK"
     CDS             2355..3071
                     /codon_start=1
                     /product="the original enhanced GFP (Yang et al., 1996)"
                     /label=EGFP
                     /note="mammalian codon-optimized"
                     /translation="MVSKGEELFTGVVPILVELDGDVNGHKFSVSGEGEGDATYGKLTL
                     KFICTTGKLPVPWPTLVTTLTYGVQCFSRYPDHMKQHDFFKSAMPEGYVQERTIFFKDD
                     GNYKTRAEVKFEGDTLVNRIELKGIDFKEDGNILGHKLEYNYNSHNVYIMADKQKNGIK
                     VNFKIRHNIEDGSVQLADHYQQNTPIGDGPVLLPDNHYLSTQSALSKDPNEKRDHMVLL
                     EFVTAAGITLGMDELYK"
     primer_bind     complement(2400..2421)
                     /label=EGFP-N
                     /note="EGFP, reverse primer"
     primer_bind     complement(2661..2680)
                     /label=EXFP-R
                     /note="For distinguishing EGFP variants, reverse primer"
     primer_bind     3008..3029
                     /label=EGFP-C
                     /note="EGFP, forward primer"
     CDS             4599..4619
                     /codon_start=1
                     /product="6xHis affinity tag"
                     /label=7xHis
                     /translation="HHHHHHH"
     CDS             6193..6216
                     /codon_start=1
                     /product="8xHis affinity tag"
                     /label=8xHis
                     /translation="HHHHHHHH"
     misc_feature    6270..6732
                     /label=IRES
                     /note="internal ribosome entry site (IRES) of the
                     encephalomyocarditis virus (EMCV)"
     primer_bind     complement(6326..6343)
                     /label=IRES reverse
                     /note="IRES internal ribosome entry site, reverse primer.
                     Also called pCDH-rev"
     CDS             6771..7790
                     /codon_start=1
                     /gene="aph(4)-Ia"
                     /product="aminoglycoside phosphotransferase from E. coli"
                     /label=HygR
                     /note="confers resistance to hygromycin"
                     /translation="KPELTATSVEKFLIEKFDSVSDLMQLSEGEESRAFSFDVGGRGYV
                     LRVNSCADGFYKDRYVYRHFASAALPIPEVLDIGEFSESLTYCISRRAQGVTLQDLPET
                     ELPAVLQPVAEAMDAIAAADLSQTSGFGPFGPQGIGQYTTWRDFICAIADPHVYHWQTV
                     MDDTVSASVAQALDELMLWAEDCPEVRHLVHADFGSNNVLTDNGRITAVIDWSEAMFGD
                     SQYEVANIFFWRPWLACMEQQTRYFERRHPELAGSPRLRAYMLRIGLDQLYQSLVDGNF
                     DDAAWAQGRCDAIVRSGAGTVGRTQIARRSAAVWTDGCVEVLADSGNRRPSTRPRAKE"
     primer_bind     complement(7955..7974)
                     /label=Bglob-pA-R
                     /note="Rabbit beta-globin polyA region, reverse primer"
     polyA_signal    8020..8075
                     /label=-beta-globin poly(A) signal
                     /note="rabbit beta-globin polyadenylation signal (Gil and
                     Proudfoot, 1987)"
     primer_bind     complement(8074..8093)
                     /label=rbglobpA-R
                     /note="Rabbit beta-globin polyA, reverse primer. Also
                     called rb-glob-pA-term-R"
     terminator      8163..8210
                     /label=T7 terminator
                     /note="transcription terminator for bacteriophage T7 RNA
                     polymerase"
     misc_recomb     8223..8928
                     /label=baculovirus recombination region (ORF1629)
                     /note="contains part of ORF1629"
     3'UTR           8311..8683
                     /label=polyhedrin 3' UTR
                     /note="3' UTR from the Autographa californica
                     nucleopolyhedrovirus polyhedrin gene (Suzuki et al., 2006)"
     CDS             complement(8340..8928)
                     /codon_start=2
                     /product="baculovirus capsid-associated protein"
                     /label=ORF1629
                     /note="required for viral replication"
                     /translation="IPKSSTTNLIADVLADTINRRRVAMAKSSSEATSNDEGWDDDDNR
                     PNKANTPDVKYVQALFNVFTSSQLYTNDSDERNTKAHNILNDVEPLLQNKTQTNIDKAR
                     LLLQDLASFVALSENPLDSPAIGSEKQPLFETNRNLFYKSIEDLIFKFRYKDAENHLIF
                     ALTYHPKDYKFNELLKYVQQLSVNQQRTESSA"
     protein_bind    8937..8970
                     /label=loxP
                     /bound_moiety="Cre recombinase"
                     /note="Cre-mediated recombination occurs in the 8-bp core
                     sequence (GCATACAT)."
     rep_origin      complement(9138..9725)
                     /direction=LEFT
                     /label=ori
                     /note="high-copy-number ColE1/pMB1/pBR322/pUC origin of
                     replication"
     primer_bind     complement(9217..9236)
                     /label=pBR322ori-F
                     /note="pBR322 origin, forward primer"
     CDS             complement(9738..10598)
                     /codon_start=1
                     /gene="bla"
                     /product="beta-lactamase"
                     /label=AmpR
                     /note="confers resistance to ampicillin, carbenicillin, and
                     related antibiotics"
                     /translation="MSIQHFRVALIPFFAAFCLPVFAHPETLVKVKDAEDQLGARVGYI
                     ELDLNSGKILESFRPEERFPMMSTFKVLLCGAVLSRIDAGQEQLGRRIHYSQNDLVEYS
                     PVTEKHLTDGMTVRELCSAAITMSDNTAANLLLTTIGGPKELTAFLHNMGDHVTRLDRW
                     EPELNEAIPNDERDTTMPVAMATTLRKLLTGELLTLASRQQLIDWMEADKVAGPLLRSA
                     LPAGWFIADKSGAGERGSRGIIAALGPDGKPSRIVVIYTTGSQATMDERNRQIAEIGAS
                     LIKHW"
     primer_bind     10361..10380
                     /label=Amp-R
                     /note="Ampicillin resistance gene, reverse primer"
ORIGIN
        1 tgcatctttt aatcaaatcc caagatgtgt ataaaccacc aaactgccaa aaaatgaaaa
       61 ctgtcgacaa gctctgtccg tttgctggca actgcaaggg tctcaatcct atttgtaatt
      121 attgaataat aaaacaatta taaatgtcaa atttgttttt tattaacgat acaaaccaaa
      181 cgcaacaaga acatttgtag tattatctat aattgaaaac gcgtagttat aatcgctgag
      241 gtaatattta aaatcatttt caaatgattc acagttaatt tgcgacaata taattttatt
      301 ttcacataaa ctagacgcct tgtcgtcttc ttcttcgtat tccttctctt tttcattttt
      361 ctcttcataa aaattaacat agttattatc gtatccatat atgtatctat cgtatagagt
      421 aaattttttg ttgtcataaa tatatatgtc ttttttaatg gggtgtatag taccgctgcg
      481 catagttttt ctgtaattta caacagtgct attttctggt agttcttcgg agtgtgttgc
      541 tttaattatt aaatttatat aatcaatgaa tttgggatcg tcggttttgt acaatatgtt
      601 gccggcatag tacgcagctt cttctagttc aattacacca ttttttagca gcaccggatt
      661 aacataactt tccaaaatgt tgtacgaacc gttaaacaaa aacagttcac ctcccttttc
      721 tatactattg tctgcgagca gttgtttgtt gttaaaaata acagccattg taatgagacg
      781 cacaaactaa tatcacaaac tggaaatgtc tatcaatata tagttgctga tggccggccg
      841 taatgagacg cacaaactaa tatcacaaac tggaaatgtc tatcaatata tagttgctct
      901 agttattaat agtaatcaat tacggggtca ttagttcata gcccatatat ggagttccgc
      961 gttacataac ttacggtaaa tggcccgcct ggctgaccgc ccaacgaccc ccgcccattg
     1021 acgtcaataa tgacgtatgt tcccatagta acgccaatag ggactttcca ttgacgtcaa
     1081 tgggtggagt atttacggta aactgcccac ttggcagtac atcaagtgta tcatatgcca
     1141 agtacgcccc ctattgacgt caatgacggt aaatggcccg cctggcatta tgcccagtac
     1201 atgaccttat gggactttcc tacttggcag tacatctacg tattagtcat cgctattacc
     1261 atgcatggtc gaggtgagcc ccacgttctg cttcactctc cccatctccc ccccctcccc
     1321 acccccaatt ttgtatttat ttatttttta attattttgt gcagcgatgg gggcgggggg
     1381 gggggggggg nngngsgssr ggsggggngg gggggggggg gggggggggg gggggggggg
     1441 gggggggggg gggggggggg gggggggggg gggggggggg gggggggggg gggggggggg
     1501 gggggggggg ggggsggggc ggggcgaggc ggagaggtgc ggcggcagcc aatcagagcg
     1561 gcgcgctccg aaagtttcct tttatggcga ggcggcggcg gcggcggccc tataaaaagc
     1621 gaagcgcgcg gcgggcggga gtcgctgcgc gctgccttcg ccccgtgccc cgctccgccg
     1681 ccgcctcgcg ccgcccgccc cggctctgac tgaccgcgtt actcccacag gtgagcgggc
     1741 gggacggccc ttctccttcg ggctgtaatt agcgcttggt ttaatgacgg cttgtttctt
     1801 ttctgtggct gcgtgaaagc cttgaggggc tccgggaggg ccctttgtgc ggggggagcg
     1861 gctcggggct gtccgcgggg ggacggctgc cttcgggggg gacggggcag ggcggggttc
     1921 ggcttctggc gtgtgaccgg cggctctaga gcctctgcta accatgttca tgccttcttc
     1981 tttttcctac agctcctggg caacgtgctg gttattgtgc tgtctcatca ttttggcaaa
     2041 gaattggatc ggaccgaaat taatacgact cactataggg gaattgtgag cggataacaa
     2101 ttccccggag ttaatccggg acctttaatt caacccaaca caatatatta tagttaaata
     2161 agaattatta tcaaatcatt tgtatattaa ttaaaatact atactgtaaa ttacatttta
     2221 tttacaatca aaggagatat accatggcac accatcacca ccatcactct tctggtaaag
     2281 aaaccgctgc tgcgaaattt gaacgccagc acatggactc gccaccgcct tctggtctgg
     2341 tccccctcgc caccatggtg agcaagggcg aggagctgtt caccggggtg gtgcccatcc
     2401 tggtcgagct ggacggcgac gtaaacggcc acaagttcag cgtgtccggc gagggcgagg
     2461 gcgatgccac ctacggcaag ctgaccctga agttcatctg caccaccggc aagctgcccg
     2521 tgccctggcc caccctcgtg accaccctga cctacggcgt gcagtgcttc agccgctacc
     2581 ccgaccacat gaagcagcac gacttcttca agtccgccat gcccgaaggc tacgtccagg
     2641 agcgcaccat cttcttcaag gacgacggca actacaagac ccgcgccgag gtgaagttcg
     2701 agggcgacac cctggtgaac cgcatcgagc tgaagggcat cgacttcaag gaggacggca
     2761 acatcctggg gcacaagctg gagtacaact acaacagcca caacgtctat atcatggccg
     2821 acaagcagaa gaacggcatc aaggtgaact tcaagatccg ccacaacatc gaggacggca
     2881 gcgtgcagct cgccgaccac taccagcaga acacccccat cggcgacggc cccgtgctgc
     2941 tgcccgacaa ccactacctg agcacccagt ccgccctgag caaagacccc aacgagaagc
     3001 gcgatcacat ggtcctgctg gagttcgtga ccgccgccgg gatcactctc ggcatggacg
     3061 agctgtacaa gtccggactc agatctaagc ttgagctcta caccctaaaa gtggctatga
     3121 agagtgggac tcctgatgcg cccactacac aggagagtct gaaggcggtc cttctgcacc
     3181 cacagcccct aggggccacc aagagcttcc ctgcagaagt ggagatgatt aatagcaaag
     3241 tggggaatga attctctcat ctgtgtgatg attctcaaaa acaagagaag gacatgactg
     3301 gcaaccagca agaacaagaa aaaagtggtg ttgtgagaaa aaagcgcaaa agccagcagg
     3361 ctggcccctc atatgtgcag aactgtgtca aagaaaatca ggaaatccta gggcgcagac
     3421 aacagctaga gacaccgagt gatgaggata atgactcttc cttaagtgag tgtctgtctt
     3481 ctccctcatc tagtctccat tttgggggct ctgatacagt gacttcagat gaggataaag
     3541 aagtctcggt gagacatacc cagcctgttc tgagtgctaa aagtagaagt cacagtgcaa
     3601 ggtctcacaa gtggcctcga actgaggcag atcctgtgcc aagtttgtta atgaaaagac
     3661 cttgttttca tggcagtgca ctaaggagag tcacatgcag aaagaggctg gtgaagagca
     3721 gctcctcgca gaggacacag aagcagaagg agaggatgct agtgcagagg aagaagcggg
     3781 aggcgctagc tcagaggaag tatgctcttc tctccagctc cagtagctcc agtgagaatg
     3841 acctcagcag cgattcctcg tccagctcct ccaccgatgg agaagaggac ctgtgtgcat
     3901 ctgccagtga gaaccccagc aaccccgctg ctccctcagg aagtattgat gaagatgttg
     3961 tggtgataga agcctccttc actccccagg tcactgccaa tgaagaaatt aatgttacct
     4021 caactgacag tgaagtggag attgttacag ttggagaaag ctatcggtct cgttcaaccc
     4081 ttggacactc cagatctcat tggagccaag gttcaagttc gcatacagga cggccacagg
     4141 agtctcgaaa ccgcagtagg atctctactg ttatacagcc cctgaggcag aatgcagcag
     4201 aagttgtgga ccttactgtt gatgaagatg aacctactat agtaccaacc acttctgcta
     4261 gaatggactc acaaactact agtgcttcca ttaacaattc aaatccatct acctctgagc
     4321 aagcctctga tactacttca actgtggcca gtagccagcc ttccacagtg tcagagactg
     4381 aagctactct tacaagcaat agtgcaactg gttcttctgt gggcgatgac gtgaggagaa
     4441 ctgcatctag tgctgtccca gaaagtggtc ctcctgcaat gccaaggcta ccttcttgct
     4501 gcccccagca ctcaccatgt ggagggacat cacagagcca tcatgcatta gcacacccac
     4561 actcaagttg ttttcagcag catggccacc attttcagca tcaccaccat caccaccata
     4621 ctccccaccc agctgtccca gtttctcctt ccttcagtga ccctgcttgc ccagtggaaa
     4681 gacctcaagt acaggcgcct tgtggagcaa atagcagctc tggttccagc taccatgacc
     4741 agcaggcatt gccagtcgat ctgagcaaca gtgctctcag gactcatgga agtgggggtt
     4801 tccatggtgc atctgctttt gacccctgct gccctgtcac atcttcccgg gctgcagtct
     4861 ttggccatca ggctgctgct gccccgactc agccattatc aatagatggc tatggctcca
     4921 gcatggttgc ccagccccag ccccagcccc ctccacagcc ttctctttcg tcatgtcggc
     4981 actacatgcc acctccgtat gcttccttga caagaccact gcaccatcaa gcctcagctt
     5041 gccatcactc tcatggaaat gcccctcccc agactcagcc tccccctcaa gtggattacg
     5101 tgattccgca tcctgtccat gctttccatt ctcagatatc ttctcatgca gcatctcacc
     5161 ctgtggcacc accgccgcca acacatttag gcagtacagc ggcacccatc cctcagcatc
     5221 ttcctcctgc tcaccagccg atttcacacc atattccagc cccagcacct tcagcccaga
     5281 gactgcaccc tcatgaagtg atgcagagga tggaagttca gaggaggagg atgatgcagc
     5341 atccaacgcg ggcacatgaa cggcccccgc cccatccaca taggatgcac ccaaactatg
     5401 gccatgggca tcatattcat gtgcctcaaa ccatgtcttc acatcctcgc caggctccag
     5461 agagaactgc ctgggaactg gggattgaag ctggagtaac tgcagctacc tacacacctg
     5521 gtgctctgca ccctcacctg gcccattacc acgccccgcc tcgacttcat cacctccagt
     5581 taggagcact tcctttaatg gttcctgaca tggcaggcta tcctcacatc cgttatattt
     5641 cttcaggatt ggatggagca tcattcagag gtccttttag gggcaatttt gaggaattga
     5701 ttcatctgga agaaagatta ggaaatgtca atcgtggagc ctcccaggga acaattgaaa
     5761 gatgcacata tccacataaa tataaaaagg taacaactga ttggttctca cagaggaaac
     5821 tgcactgcaa acaagatggg gaagaaggga ctgaggaaga cacagaggaa aaatgtacta
     5881 tctgtttgtc tattttagag gaaggtgaag atgtgaggcg ccttccatgt atgcaccttt
     5941 tccaccaagt gtgtgttgat cagtggctga tcaccaataa gaagtgcccc atatgcagag
     6001 tggacatcga ggcccagctg ccaagtgaaa gttgacattg tgtttcagaa ctcttggtgt
     6061 ccctctcatt cctatccttc ctggtactgc agtcaaccaa agatggcatg acttacctgc
     6121 gcagatctgt catgatgatc attgcaattg gatccatata tagggcccgg gttataatta
     6181 cctcaggtcg agcaccacca tcaccatcac catcactaag tgattaacct caggtgcagg
     6241 ctgcctatca gaaggtggtg gctggtgtgg agggcccgga aacctggccc tgtcttcttg
     6301 acgagcattc ctaggggtct ttcccctctc gccaaaggaa tgcaaggtct gttgaatgtc
     6361 gtgaaggaag cagttcctct ggaagcttct tgaagacaaa caacgtctgt agcgaccctt
     6421 tgcaggcagc ggaacccccc acctggcgac aggtgcctct gcggccaaaa gccacgtgta
     6481 taagatacac ctgcaaaggc ggcacaaccc cagtgccacg ttgtgagttg gatagttgtg
     6541 gaaagagtca aatggctcac ctcaagcgta ttcaacaagg ggctgaagga tgcccagaag
     6601 gtaccccatt gtatgggatc tgatctgggg cctcggtgca catgctttac atgtgtttag
     6661 tcgaggttaa aaaaacgtct aggccccccg aaccacgggg acgtggtttt cctttgaaaa
     6721 acacgatgat aagcttgcca caacccgtac caaagatgga tagatccgga aagcctgaac
     6781 tcaccgcgac gtctgttgag aagtttctga tcgaaaagtt cgacagcgtc tccgacctga
     6841 tgcagctctc ggagggcgaa gaatctcgtg ctttcagctt cgatgtagga gggcgtggat
     6901 atgtcctgcg ggtaaatagc tgcgccgatg gtttctacaa agatcgttat gtttatcggc
     6961 actttgcatc ggccgcgctc ccgattccgg aagtgcttga cattggggaa tttagcgaga
     7021 gcctgaccta ttgcatctcc cgccgtgcac agggtgtcac gttgcaagac ctgcctgaaa
     7081 ccgaactgcc cgctgttctg caaccggtcg cggaggctat ggatgcgatc gctgcggccg
     7141 atcttagcca gacgagcggg ttcggcccat tcggaccgca aggaatcggt caatacacta
     7201 catggcgtga tttcatatgc gcgattgctg atccccatgt gtatcactgg caaactgtga
     7261 tggacgacac cgtcagtgcg tccgtcgcgc aggctctcga tgagctgatg ctttgggccg
     7321 aggactgccc cgaagtccgg cacctcgtgc acgcggattt cggctccaac aatgtcctga
     7381 cggacaatgg ccgcataaca gcggtcattg actggagcga ggcgatgttc ggggattccc
     7441 aatacgaggt cgccaacatc ttcttctgga ggccgtggtt ggcttgtatg gagcagcaga
     7501 cgcgctactt cgagcggagg catccggagc ttgcaggatc gccgcggctc cgggcgtata
     7561 tgctccgcat tggtcttgac caactctatc agagcttggt tgacggcaat ttcgatgatg
     7621 cagcttgggc gcagggtcga tgcgacgcaa tcgtccgatc cggagccggg actgtcgggc
     7681 gtacacaaat cgcccgcaga agcgcggccg tctggaccga tggctgtgta gaagtactcg
     7741 ccgatagtgg aaaccgacgc cccagcactc gtccgagggc aaaggaatag agtagatgcc
     7801 gaccgaacaa gagctgattt cgagaacgcc tcagccagca actcgcgcga gcctagcaag
     7861 gcaaatgcga gagaacggcc ttacgcttgg tggcacagtt ctcgtccaca gttcgctaac
     7921 caatgccctg gctcacaaat accactgaga tcgatctttt tccctctgcc aaaaattatg
     7981 gggacatcat gaagcccctt gagcatctga cttctggcta ataaaggaaa tttattttca
     8041 ttgcaatagt gtgttggaat tttttgtgtc tctcactcgg aaggacatat gggagggcaa
     8101 atcatttaaa acatcagaat gagtatttgg tttagagttt ggcaacatat gcccatatgt
     8161 aactagcata accccttggg gcctctaaac gggtcttgag gggttttttg ctgaaagcat
     8221 gcggaggaaa ttctccttga agtttccctg gtgttcaaag taaaggagtt tgcaccagac
     8281 gcacctctgt tcactggtcc ggcgtattaa aacacgatac attgttatta gtacatttat
     8341 taagcgctag attctgtgcg ttgttgattt acagacaatt gttgtacgta ttttaataat
     8401 tcattaaatt tataatcttt agggtggtat gttagagcga aaatcaaatg attttcagcg
     8461 tctttatatc tgaatttaaa tattaaatcc tcaatagatt tgtaaaatag gtttcgatta
     8521 gtttcaaaca agggttgttt ttccgaaccg atggctggac tatctaatgg attttcgctc
     8581 aacgccacaa aacttgccaa atcttgtagc agcaatctag ctttgtcgat attcgtttgt
     8641 gttttgtttt gtaataaagg ttcgacgtcg ttcaaaatat tatgcgcttt tgtatttctt
     8701 tcatcactgt cgttagtgta caattgactc gacgtaaaca cgttaaatag agcttggaca
     8761 tatttaacat cgggcgtgtt agctttatta ggccgattat cgtcgtcgtc ccaaccctcg
     8821 tcgttagaag ttgcttccga agacgatttt gccatagcca cacgacgcct attaattgtg
     8881 tcggctaaca cgtccgcgat caaatttgta gttgagcttt ttggaattgc gatcgcataa
     8941 cttcgtatag catacattat acgaagttat aagctcggaa cgctgcgctc ggtcgttcgg
     9001 ctgcggcgag cggtatcagc tcactcaaag gcggtaatac ggttatccac agaatcaggg
     9061 gataacgcag gaaagaacat gtgagcaaaa ggccagcaaa aggccaggaa ccgtaaaaag
     9121 gccgcgttgc tggcgttttt ccataggctc cgccccctga cgagcatcac aaaaatcgac
     9181 gctcaagtca gaggtggcga aacccgacag gactataaag ataccaggcg tttccccctg
     9241 gaagctccct cgtgcgctct cctgttccga ccctgccgct taccggatac ctgtccgcct
     9301 ttctcccttc gggaagcgtg gcgctttctc atagctcacg ctgtaggtat ctcagttcgg
     9361 tgtaggtcgt tcgctccaag ctgggctgtg tgcacgaacc ccccgttcag cccgaccgct
     9421 gcgccttatc cggtaactat cgtcttgagt ccaacccggt aagacacgac ttatcgccac
     9481 tggcagcagc cactggtaac aggattagca gagcgaggta tgtaggcggt gctacagagt
     9541 tcttgaagtg gtggcctaac tacggctaca ctagaagaac agtatttggt atctgcgctc
     9601 tgctgaagcc agttaccttc ggaaaaagag ttggtagctc ttgatccggc aaacaaacca
     9661 ccgctggtag cggtggtttt tttgtttgca agcagcagat tacgcgcaga aaaaaaggat
     9721 ctcaagaaga tcctttgtta ccaatgctta atcagtgagg cacctatctc agcgatctgt
     9781 ctatttcgtt catccatagt tgcctgactc cccgtcgtgt agataactac gatacgggag
     9841 ggcttaccat ctggccccag tgctgcaatg ataccgcgag acccacgctc accggctcca
     9901 gatttatcag caataaacca gccagccgga agggccgagc gcagaagtgg tcctgcaact
     9961 ttatccgcct ccatccagtc tattaattgt tgccgggaag ctagagtaag tagttcgcca
    10021 gttaatagtt tgcgcaacgt tgttgccatt gctacaggca tcgtggtgtc acgctcgtcg
    10081 tttggtatgg cttcattcag ctccggttcc caacgatcaa ggcgagttac atgatccccc
    10141 atgttgtgca aaaaagcggt tagctccttc ggtcctccga tcgttgtcag aagtaagttg
    10201 gccgcagtgt tatcactcat ggttatggca gcactgcata attctcttac tgtcatgcca
    10261 tccgtaagat gcttttctgt gactggtgag tactcaacca agtcattctg agaatagtgt
    10321 atgcggcgac cgagttgctc ttgcccggcg tcaatacggg ataataccgc gccacatagc
    10381 agaactttaa aagtgctcat cattggaaaa cgttcttcgg ggcgaaaact ctcaaggatc
    10441 ttaccgctgt tgagatccag ttcgatgtaa cccactcgtg cacccaactg atcttcagca
    10501 tcttttactt tcaccagcgt ttctgggtga gcaaaaacag gaaggcaaaa tgccgcaaaa
    10561 aagggaataa gggcgacacg gaaatgttga atactcatac tcttcctttt tcaatattat
    10621 tgaagcattt atcagggtta ttgtctcatg tccgcgcgtt tcctgcatct tttaatcaaa
    10681 tcccaagatg tgtataaacg cgccggtatg tacaggaaga ggtttatact aaactgttac
    10741 attgcaaacg tggtttcgtg tgccaagtgt gaaaaccgat gtttaatcaa ggctctgacg
    10801 catttctaca accacgactc caagtgtgtg ggtgaagtca
//
